Addgene plasmid #51791: pExp_CAG:EYFP
Purpose: Constitutively expresses yellow fluorescent protein , EYFP
Depositing lab: Ron Weiss. Publication: Accurate Predictions of Genetic Circuit Behavior from Part Characterization and Modular Composition. Davidsohn N, Beal J, Kiani S, Adler A, Yaman F, Li Y, Xie Z, Weiss R. ACS Synth Biol. 2014 Nov 17. 10.1021/sb500263b PubMed 25369267.
Backbone
  Vector backbone: pZDONOR 5-6
  Vector type: Mammalian Expression, Synthetic Biology
Growth in bacteria
  Bacterial resistance: Ampicillin, 100 μg/mL
  Growth temperature: 37°C
  Growth strain: DH10B
  Copy number: High Copy
Gene/Insert
  Gene/Insert name: EYFP
  Promoter: CAG
  Cloning method: Gateway Cloning
  Sequencing primers: 5′ pCAGGS5; 3′ Bglob-pA-R
Terms and licenses: Academic/Nonprofit Terms; Industry Terms: Not Available to Industry
How to cite: pExp_CAG:EYFP was a gift from Ron Weiss (Addgene plasmid # 51791 ; http://n2t.net/addgene:51791 ; RRID:Addgene_51791)
