[The description below was written by a language model from this plasmid's Addgene catalogue record and the feature table of its GenBank file.]
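Description:
pExp_CAG:EYFP is an 8,844 bp mammalian expression plasmid built on the pZDONOR 5-6 backbone and assembled by Gateway cloning for synthetic biology work. It is propagated in E. coli as a high-copy plasmid through a ColE1/pUC-type origin and selected with ampicillin via the bla gene. An f1 phage origin is also present, along with leftover cloning-vector elements such as T7 and T3 promoters, lac promoter/operator segments and M13 primer sites, which play no role in mammalian expression.

The payload is a constitutive yellow fluorescent protein cassette. The CAG promoter, annotated here as the CMV immediate-early enhancer joined to the chicken beta-actin promoter and followed by the chimeric intron region, drives a mammalian codon-optimised EYFP preceded by a Kozak consensus and terminated by the rabbit beta-globin polyadenylation signal. The feature table identifies the coding sequence as mEYFP, carrying the monomerising A206K mutation, a detail the catalogue entry does not mention. The attB4, attB1 and attB2 sites flanking the promoter and the reporter are the scars of a multisite Gateway reaction that joined a promoter module and a gene module into the destination vector.

The whole cassette lies between left and right homology arms from the human AAVS1 locus in intron 1 of PPP1R12C, with a splice acceptor downstream of the left arm. This layout is that of a donor for targeted safe-harbour integration, although the record states only constitutive EYFP expression as the purpose. A stretch between the splice acceptor and attB4 is unannotated, so any mammalian selection marker there cannot be confirmed. The associated publication concerns predicting genetic circuit behaviour from part characterisation, consistent with use as a constitutive fluorescent reporter or reference.
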