LOCUS       Exported 8844 bp ds-DNA circular SYN 12-MAY-2021
DEFINITION  Constitutively expresses yellow fluorescent protein , EYFP.
ACCESSION   .
VERSION     .
KEYWORDS    pExp_CAG:EYFP
SOURCE      synthetic DNA construct
  ORGANISM  synthetic DNA construct
REFERENCE   1 (bases 1 to 8844)
  AUTHORS   Davidsohn N, Beal J, Kiani S, Adler A, Yaman F, Li Y, Xie Z, Weiss R
  TITLE     Accurate Predictions of Genetic Circuit Behavior from Part
            Characterization and Modular Composition.
  JOURNAL   ACS Synth Biol. 2014 Nov 17.
  PUBMED    25369267
REFERENCE   2 (bases 1 to 8844)
  AUTHORS   .
  TITLE     Direct Submission
  JOURNAL   Exported May 12, 2021 from SnapGene Server 1.1.58
            http://www.snapgene.com
FEATURES             Location/Qualifiers
     source          1..8844
                     /organism="synthetic DNA construct"
                     /mol_type="other DNA"
     primer_bind     complement(51..68)
                     /label=L4440
                     /note="L4440 vector, forward primer"
     rep_origin      complement(222..810)
                     /direction=LEFT
                     /label=ori
                     /note="high-copy-number ColE1/pMB1/pBR322/pUC origin of
                     replication"
     primer_bind     complement(302..321)
                     /label=pBR322ori-F
                     /note="pBR322 origin, forward primer"
     CDS             complement(981..1841)
                     /codon_start=1
                     /gene="bla"
                     /product="beta-lactamase"
                     /label=AmpR
                     /note="confers resistance to ampicillin, carbenicillin, and
                     related antibiotics"
                     /translation="MSIQHFRVALIPFFAAFCLPVFAHPETLVKVKDAEDQLGARVGYI
                     ELDLNSGKILESFRPEERFPMMSTFKVLLCGAVLSRIDAGQEQLGRRIHYSQNDLVEYS
                     PVTEKHLTDGMTVRELCSAAITMSDNTAANLLLTTIGGPKELTAFLHNMGDHVTRLDRW
                     EPELNEAIPNDERDTTMPVAMATTLRKLLTGELLTLASRQQLIDWMEADKVAGPLLRSA
                     LPAGWFIADKSGAGERGSRGIIAALGPDGKPSRIVVIYTTGSQATMDERNRQIAEIGAS
                     LIKHW"
     primer_bind     1604..1623
                     /label=Amp-R
                     /note="Ampicillin resistance gene, reverse primer"
     promoter        complement(1842..1946)
                     /gene="bla"
                     /label=AmpR promoter
     rep_origin      complement(1972..2427)
                     /direction=LEFT
                     /label=f1 ori
                     /note="f1 bacteriophage origin of replication; arrow
                     indicates direction of (+) strand synthesis"
     primer_bind     complement(2109..2130)
                     /label=F1ori-F
                     /note="F1 origin, forward primer"
     primer_bind     2321..2340
                     /label=F1ori-R
                     /note="F1 origin, reverse primer"
     primer_bind     2569..2585
                     /label=M13 fwd
                     /note="common sequencing primer, one of multiple similar
                     variants"
     promoter        2595..2613
                     /label=T7 promoter
                     /note="promoter for bacteriophage T7 RNA polymerase"
     misc_feature    2628..3431
                     /label=HA-L
                     /note="left homology arm from the adeno-associated virus
                     integration site (AAVS1) within intron 1 of the human
                     PPP1R12C gene"
     misc_feature    3510..3535
                     /label=SA
                     /note="splice acceptor site"
     protein_bind    4207..4227
                     /gene="mutant version of attB"
                     /label=attB4
                     /bound_moiety="BP Clonase(TM)"
                     /note="core recombination site for the Gateway(R) BP
                     reaction"
     primer_bind     4309..4325
                     /label=M13 fwd
                     /note="common sequencing primer, one of multiple similar
                     variants"
     promoter        4332..4350
                     /label=T7 promoter
                     /note="promoter for bacteriophage T7 RNA polymerase"
     enhancer        4460..4763
                     /label=CMV enhancer
                     /note="human cytomegalovirus immediate early enhancer"
     promoter        4765..5040
                     /label=chicken beta-actin promoter
     primer_bind     5978..6000
                     /label=pCAGGS-5
                     /note="Chimeric intron in CAG promoter, forward primer"
     protein_bind    6112..6136
                     /gene="mutant version of attB"
                     /label=attB1
                     /bound_moiety="BP Clonase(TM)"
                     /note="recombination site for the Gateway(R) BP reaction"
     regulatory      6150..6159
                     /regulatory_class="other"
                     /note="vertebrate consensus sequence for strong initiation
                     of translation (Kozak, 1987)"
     CDS             6156..6875
                     /codon_start=1
                     /product="enhanced YFP with monomerizing A206K mutation
                     (Zacharias et al., 2002)"
                     /label=mEYFP
                     /note="mammalian codon-optimized"
                     /translation="MVSKGEELFTGVVPILVELDGDVNGHKFSVSGEGEGDATYGKLTL
                     KFICTTGKLPVPWPTLVTTFGYGLQCFARYPDHMKQHDFFKSAMPEGYVQERTIFFKDD
                     GNYKTRAEVKFEGDTLVNRIELKGIDFKEDGNILGHKLEYNYNSHNVYIMADKQKNGIK
                     VNFKIRHNIEDGSVQLADHYQQNTPIGDGPVLLPDNHYLSYQSKLSKDPNEKRDHMVLL
                     EFVTAAGITLGMDELYK"
     primer_bind     complement(6201..6222)
                     /label=EGFP-N
                     /note="EGFP, reverse primer"
     primer_bind     complement(6462..6481)
                     /label=EXFP-R
                     /note="For distinguishing EGFP variants, reverse primer"
     primer_bind     6809..6830
                     /label=EGFP-C
                     /note="EGFP, forward primer"
     protein_bind    complement(6877..6901)
                     /gene="mutant version of attB"
                     /label=attB2
                     /bound_moiety="BP Clonase(TM)"
                     /note="recombination site for the Gateway(R) BP reaction"
     primer_bind     complement(6991..7010)
                     /label=Bglob-pA-R
                     /note="Rabbit beta-globin polyA region, reverse primer"
     polyA_signal    7056..7111
                     /label=-beta-globin poly(A) signal
                     /note="rabbit beta-globin polyadenylation signal (Gil and
                     Proudfoot, 1987)"
     primer_bind     complement(7110..7129)
                     /label=rbglobpA-R
                     /note="Rabbit beta-globin polyA, reverse primer. Also
                     called rb-glob-pA-term-R"
     primer_bind     complement(7472..7488)
                     /label=M13 rev
                     /note="common sequencing primer, one of multiple similar
                     variants"
     protein_bind    7496..7512
                     /label=lac operator
                     /bound_moiety="lac repressor encoded by lacI"
                     /note="The lac repressor binds to the lac operator to
                     inhibit transcription in E. coli. This inhibition can be
                     relieved by adding lactose or
                     isopropyl-beta-D-thiogalactopyranoside (IPTG)."
     promoter        complement(7520..7550)
                     /label=lac promoter
                     /note="promoter for the E. coli lac operon"
     protein_bind    7565..7586
                     /label=CAP binding site
                     /bound_moiety="E. coli catabolite activator protein"
                     /note="CAP binding activates transcription in the presence
                     of cAMP."
     misc_feature    7759..8595
                     /label=HA-R
                     /note="right homology arm from the adeno-associated virus
                     integration site (AAVS1) within intron 1 of the human
                     PPP1R12C gene"
     primer_bind     complement(8625..8645)
                     /label=T3
                     /note="T3 promoter, forward primer"
     promoter        complement(8625..8643)
                     /label=T3 promoter
                     /note="promoter for bacteriophage T3 RNA polymerase"
     primer_bind     complement(8664..8680)
                     /label=M13 rev
                     /note="common sequencing primer, one of multiple similar
                     variants"
     protein_bind    8688..8704
                     /label=lac operator
                     /bound_moiety="lac repressor encoded by lacI"
                     /note="The lac repressor binds to the lac operator to
                     inhibit transcription in E. coli. This inhibition can be
                     relieved by adding lactose or
                     isopropyl-beta-D-thiogalactopyranoside (IPTG)."
     promoter        complement(8712..8742)
                     /label=lac promoter
                     /note="promoter for the E. coli lac operon"
     protein_bind    8757..8778
                     /label=CAP binding site
                     /bound_moiety="E. coli catabolite activator protein"
                     /note="CAP binding activates transcription in the presence
                     of cAMP."
ORIGIN
        1 ggccaacgcg cggggagagg cggtttgcgt attgggcgct cttccgcttc ctcgctcact
       61 gactcgctgc gctcggtcgt tcggctgcgg cgagcggtat cagctcactc aaaggcggta
      121 atacggttat ccacagaatc aggggataac gcaggaaaga acatgtgagc aaaaggccag
      181 caaaaggcca ggaaccgtaa aaaggccgcg ttgctggcgt ttttccatag gctccgcccc
      241 cctgacgagc atcacaaaaa tcgacgctca agtcagaggt ggcgaaaccc gacaggacta
      301 taaagatacc aggcgtttcc ccctggaagc tccctcgtgc gctctcctgt tccgaccctg
      361 ccgcttaccg gatacctgtc cgcctttctc ccttcgggaa gcgtggcgct ttctcatagc
      421 tcacgctgta ggtatctcag ttcggtgtag gtcgttcgct ccaagctggg ctgtgtgcac
      481 gaaccccccg ttcagcccga ccgctgcgcc ttatccggta actatcgtct tgagtccaac
      541 ccggtaagac acgacttatc gccactggca gcagccactg gtaacaggat tagcagagcg
      601 aggtatgtag gcggtgctac agagttcttg aagtggtggc ctaactacgg ctacactaga
      661 agaacagtat ttggtatctg cgctctgctg aagccagtta ccttcggaaa aagagttggt
      721 agctcttgat ccggcaaaca aaccaccgct ggtagcggtg gtttttttgt ttgcaagcag
      781 cagattacgc gcagaaaaaa aggatctcaa gaagatcctt tgatcttttc tacggggtct
      841 gacgctcagt ggaacgaaaa ctcacgttaa gggattttgg tcatgagatt atcaaaaagg
      901 atcttcacct agatcctttt aaattaaaaa tgaagtttta aatcaatcta aagtatatat
      961 gagtaaactt ggtctgacag ttaccaatgc ttaatcagtg aggcacctat ctcagcgatc
     1021 tgtctatttc gttcatccat agttgcctga ctccccgtcg tgtagataac tacgatacgg
     1081 gagggcttac catctggccc cagtgctgca atgataccgc gagacccacg ctcaccggct
     1141 ccagatttat cagcaataaa ccagccagcc ggaagggccg agcgcagaag tggtcctgca
     1201 actttatccg cctccatcca gtctattaat tgttgccggg aagctagagt aagtagttcg
     1261 ccagttaata gtttgcgcaa cgttgttgcc attgctacag gcatcgtggt gtcacgctcg
     1321 tcgtttggta tggcttcatt cagctccggt tcccaacgat caaggcgagt tacatgatcc
     1381 cccatgttgt gcaaaaaagc ggttagctcc ttcggtcctc cgatcgttgt cagaagtaag
     1441 ttggccgcag tgttatcact catggttatg gcagcactgc ataattctct tactgtcatg
     1501 ccatccgtaa gatgcttttc tgtgactggt gagtactcaa ccaagtcatt ctgagaatag
     1561 tgtatgcggc gaccgagttg ctcttgcccg gcgtcaatac gggataatac cgcgccacat
     1621 agcagaactt taaaagtgct catcattgga aaacgttctt cggggcgaaa actctcaagg
     1681 atcttaccgc tgttgagatc cagttcgatg taacccactc gtgcacccaa ctgatcttca
     1741 gcatctttta ctttcaccag cgtttctggg tgagcaaaaa caggaaggca aaatgccgca
     1801 aaaaagggaa taagggcgac acggaaatgt tgaatactca tactcttcct ttttcaatat
     1861 tattgaagca tttatcaggg ttattgtctc atgagcggat acatatttga atgtatttag
     1921 aaaaataaac aaataggggt tccgcgcaca tttccccgaa aagtgccacc taaattgtaa
     1981 gcgttaatat tttgttaaaa ttcgcgttaa atttttgtta aatcagctca ttttttaacc
     2041 aataggccga aatcggcaaa atcccttata aatcaaaaga atagaccgag atagggttga
     2101 gtgttgttcc agtttggaac aagagtccac tattaaagaa cgtggactcc aacgtcaaag
     2161 gnnnnnnnnn nnnnnnnnnn nnnnnnnnnn nnnnnnnnnn nnnnnnnnnn tnnnnnnnnn
     2221 nnnnnnnnnn nnnnnnnnnn nnnnnnnnnn nnnnnnnnnn nnnnnnnnnn nnnnnnnnnn
     2281 nnnnnnnnnn nnnnnnnnnn nngnnnnnnn nnnnnnnnnn nnnnnnnnnn nnnnnnnnnn
     2341 nnnnnnnnnn nnnnnnnnnn nnnnnnnnnn nnnnnnnnnn nnnnnnnnnn nnnnnnnnnn
     2401 nnnnnnnnnn nnnnnnnnnn nnnnnnnccc attcgccatt caggctgcgc aactgttggg
     2461 aagggcgatc ggtgcgggcc tcttcgctat tacgccagct ggcgaaaggg ggatgtgctg
     2521 caaggcgatt aagttgggta acgccagggt tttcccagtc acgacgttgt aaaacgacgg
     2581 ccagtgagcg cgcgtaatac gactcactat agggcgaatt gggtacctgc tttctctgac
     2641 cagcattctc tcccctgggc ctgtgccgct ttctgtctgc agcttgtggc ctgggtcacc
     2701 tctacggctg gcccagatcc ttccctgccg cctccttcag gttccgtctt cctccactcc
     2761 ctcttcccct tgctctctgc tgtgttgctg cccaaggatg ctctttccgg agcacttcct
     2821 tctcggcgct gcaccacgtg atgtcctctg agcggatcct ccccgtgtct gggtcctctc
     2881 cgggcatctc tcctccctca cccaacccca tgccgtcttc actcgctggg ttcccttttc
     2941 cttctccttc tggggcctgt gccatctctc gtttcttagg atggccttct ccgacggatg
     3001 tctcccttgc gtcccgcctc cccttcttgt aggcctgcat catcaccgtt tttctggaca
     3061 accccaaagt accccgtctc cctggcttta gccacctctc catcctcttg ctttctttgc
     3121 ctggacaccc cgttctcctg tggattcggg tcacctctca ctcctttcat ttgggcagct
     3181 cccctacccc ccttacctct ctagtctgtg ctagctcttc cagccccctg tcatggcatc
     3241 ttccaggggt ccgagagctc agctagtctt cttcctccaa cccgggcccc tatgtccact
     3301 tcaggacagc atgtttgctg cctccaggga tcctgtgtcc ccgagctggg accaccttat
     3361 attcccaggg ccggttaatg tggctctggt tctgggtact tttatctgtc ccctccaccc
     3421 cacagtgggg caagcttatt accctgttat ccctaaccgg ttgcttgcaa aagcagtaat
     3481 tggaaagcac tctcaaagaa tccaagcttc tgacctcttc tcttcctccc acagggcctc
     3541 gagacaattg catcgatggt accagtgaaa gtctgcaatg aattcgagtt ggcgcgcctg
     3601 tcattctaaa tctctctttc agcctaaagc tttttccccg tatcccccca ggtgtctgca
     3661 ggctcaaaga gcagcgagaa gcgttcagag gaaagcgatc ccgtgccacc ttccccgtgc
     3721 ccgggctgtc cccgcacgct gccggctcgg ggatgcgggg ggagcgccgg accggagcgg
     3781 agccccgggc ggctcgctgc tgccccctag cgggggaggg acgtaattac atccctgggg
     3841 gctttgggag ggggctgtcc ccgtgagctc ccaggcgcgc ctgtcattct aaatctctct
     3901 ttcagcctaa agctttttcc ccgtatcccc ccaggtgtct gcaggctcaa agagcagcga
     3961 gaagcgttca gaggaaagcg atcccgtgcc accttccccg tgcccgggct gtccccgcac
     4021 gctgccggct cggggatgcg gggggagcgc cggaccggag cggagccccg ggcggctcgc
     4081 tgctgccccc tagcggggga gggacgtaat tacatccctg ggggctttgg gggggggctg
     4141 tccccgtgag ctcccaggcg cgccaactcg gtaccgtatc gatgtcgacg ttaacgctag
     4201 tgatatcaac tttgtataga aaagttggct ccgaatttct cgagttaatt aaatgtgctg
     4261 caaggcgatt aagttgggta acgccagggt tttcccagtc acgacgttgt aaaacgacgg
     4321 ccagtgaatt gtaatacgac tcactatagg gcgaattgga gctaggccta cgtagcgcgc
     4381 gagctccacc gcggtggact agttattaat agtaatcaat tacggggtca ttagttcata
     4441 gcccatatat ggagttccgc gttacataac ttacggtaaa tggcccgcct ggctgaccgc
     4501 ccaacgaccc ccgcccattg acgtcaataa tgacgtatgt tcccatagta acgccaatag
     4561 ggactttcca ttgacgtcaa tgggtggagt atttacggta aactgcccac ttggcagtac
     4621 atcaagtgta tcatatgcca agtacgcccc ctattgacgt caatgacggt aaatggcccg
     4681 cctggcatta tgcccagtac atgaccttat gggactttcc tacttggcag tacatctacg
     4741 tattagtcat cgctattacc atggtcgagg tgagccccac gttctgcttc actctcccca
     4801 tctccccccc ctccccaccc ccaattttgt atttatttat tttttaatta ttttgtgcag
     4861 cgatgggggc gggggggggg ggggcgcgcg ccaggcgggg cggggcgggg cgaggggcgg
     4921 ggcggggcga ggcggagagg tgcggcggca gccaatcaga gcggcgcgct ccgaaagttt
     4981 ccttttatgg cgaggcggcg gcggcggcgg ccctataaaa agcgaagcgc gcggcgggcg
     5041 ggagtcgagt cgctgcgttg ccttcgcccc gtgccccgct ccgcgccgcc tcgcgccgcc
     5101 cgccccggct ctgactgacc gcgttactcc cacaggtgag cgggcgggac ggcccttctc
     5161 ctccgggctg taattagcgc ttggtttaat gacggctcgt ttcttttctg tggctgcgtg
     5221 aaagccttaa agggctccgg gagggccctt tgtgcggggg ggagcggctc ggggggtgcg
     5281 tgcgtgtgtg tgtgcgtggg gagcgccgcg tgcggcccgc gctgcccggc ggctgtgagc
     5341 gctgcgggcg cggcgcgggg ctttgtgcgc tccgcgtgtg cgcgagggga gcgcggccgg
     5401 gggcggtgcc ccgcggtgcg ggggggctgc gaggggaaca aaggctgcgt gcggggtgtg
     5461 tgcgtggggg ggtgagcagg gggtgtgggc gcggcggtcg ggctgtaacc cccccctgca
     5521 cccccctccc cgagttgctg agcacggccc ggcttcgggt gcggggctcc gtgcggggcg
     5581 tggcgcgggg ctcgccgtgc cgggcggggg gtggcggcag gtgggggtgc cgggcggggc
     5641 ggggccgcct cgggccgggg agggctcggg ggaggggcgc ggcggccccg gagcgccggc
     5701 ggctgtcgag gcgcggcgag ccgcagccat tgccttttat ggtaatcgtg cgagagggcg
     5761 cagggacttc ctttgtccca aatctggcgg agccgaaatc tgggaggcgc cgccgcaccc
     5821 cctctagcgg gcgcgggcga agcggtgcgg cgccggcagg aaggaaatgg gcggggaggg
     5881 ccttcgtgcg tcgccgcgcc gccgtcccct tctccatctc cagcctcggg gctgccgcag
     5941 ggggacggct gccttcgggg gggacggggc agggcggggt tcggcttctg gcgtgtgacc
     6001 ggcggctcta gagcctctgc taaccatgtt catgccttct tctttttcct acagctcctg
     6061 ggcaacgtgc tggttgttgt gctgtctcat cattttggca aagaattcga cccaagtttg
     6121 tacaaaaaag caggctgaat ccaccggtcg ccaccatggt gagcaagggc gaggagctgt
     6181 tcaccggggt ggtgcccatc ctggtcgagc tggacggcga cgtaaacggc cacaagttca
     6241 gcgtgtccgg cgagggcgag ggcgatgcca cctacggcaa gctgaccctg aagttcatct
     6301 gcaccaccgg caagctgccc gtgccctggc ccaccctcgt gaccaccttc ggctacggcc
     6361 tgcagtgctt cgcccgctac cccgaccaca tgaagcagca cgacttcttc aagtccgcca
     6421 tgcccgaagg ctacgtccag gagcgcacca tcttcttcaa ggacgacggc aactacaaga
     6481 cccgcgccga ggtgaagttc gagggcgaca ccctggtgaa ccgcatcgag ctgaagggca
     6541 tcgacttcaa ggaggacggc aacatcctgg ggcacaagct ggagtacaac tacaacagcc
     6601 acaacgtcta tatcatggcc gacaagcaga agaacggcat caaggtgaac ttcaagatcc
     6661 gccacaacat cgaggacggc agcgtgcagc tcgccgacca ctaccagcag aacaccccca
     6721 tcggcgacgg ccccgtgctg ctgcccgaca accactacct gagctaccag tccaagctga
     6781 gcaaagaccc caacgagaag cgcgatcaca tggtcctgct ggagttcgtg accgccgccg
     6841 ggatcactct cggcatggac gagctgtaca agtaataccc agctttcttg tacaaagtgg
     6901 tacgcgtgaa ttcactcctc aggtgcaggc tgcctatcag aaggtggtgg ctggtgtggc
     6961 caatgccctg gctcacaaat accactgaga tctttttccc tctgccaaaa attatgggga
     7021 catcatgaag ccccttgagc atctgacttc tggctaataa aggaaattta ttttcattgc
     7081 aatagtgtgt tggaattttt tgtgtctctc actcggaagg acatatggga gggcaaatca
     7141 tttaaaacat cagaatgagt atttggttta gagtttggca acatatgccc atatgctggc
     7201 tgccatgaac aaaggttggc tataaagagg tcatcagtat atgaaacagc cccctgctgt
     7261 ccattcctta ttccatagaa aagccttgac ttgaggttag atttttttta tattttgttt
     7321 tgtgttattt ttttctttaa catccctaaa attttcctta catgttttac tagccagatt
     7381 tttcctcctc tcctgactac tcccagtcat agctgtccct cttctcttat ggagatccct
     7441 cgacctgcag cccaagcttg gcgtaatcat ggtcatagct gtttcctgtg tgaaattgtt
     7501 atccgctcac aattccacac aacatacgag ccggaagcat aaagtgtaaa gcctggggtg
     7561 cctaatgagt gagctaactc acattaattg cgttgcgctc actgcccgct ttccagtcgg
     7621 gaaacctgtc gtgccagcgg atcgacagta ctaagcttgg tagataagtt gatttagcca
     7681 taaaatattg tttccgtgac cccttaatta atagggataa cagggtaatc tcgaggttta
     7741 aacgtcgacg cggccgctac tagggacagg attggtgaca gaaaagcccc atccttaggc
     7801 ctcctccttc ctagtctcct gatattgggt ctaaccccca cctcctgtta ggcagattcc
     7861 ttatctggtg acacaccccc atttcctgga gccatctctc tccttgccag aacctctaag
     7921 gtttgcttac gatggagcca gagaggatcc tgggagggag agcttggcag ggggtgggag
     7981 ggaagggggg gatgcgtgac ctgcccggtt ctcagtggcc accctgcgct accctctccc
     8041 agaacctgag ctgctctgac gcggctgtct ggtgcgtttc actgatcctg gtgctgcagc
     8101 ttccttacac ttcccaagag gagaagcagt ttggaaaaac aaaatcagaa taagttggtc
     8161 ctgagttcta actttggctc ttcacctttc tagtccccaa tttatattgt tcctccgtgc
     8221 gtcagtttta cctgtgagat aaggccagta gccagccccg tcctggcagg gctgtggtga
     8281 ggaggggggt gtccgtgtgg aaaactccct ttgtgagaat ggtgcgtcct aggtgttcac
     8341 caggtcgtgg ccgcctctac tccctttctc tttctccatc cttctttcct taaagagtcc
     8401 ccagtgctat ctgggacata ttcctccgcc cagagcaggg tcccgcttcc ctaaggccct
     8461 gctctgggct tctgggtttg agtccttggc aagcccagga gaggcgctca ggcttccctg
     8521 tcccccttcc tcgtccacca tctcatgccc ctggctctcc tgccccttcc ctacaggggt
     8581 tcctggctct gctctccacc gcggtggagc tccagctttt gttcccttta gtgagggtta
     8641 attgcgcgct tggcgtaatc atggtcatag ctgtttcctg tgtgaaattg ttatccgctc
     8701 acaattccac acaacatacg agccggaagc ataaagtgta aagcctgggg tgcctaatga
     8761 gtgagctaac tcacattaat tgcgttgcgc tcactgcccg ctttccagtc gggaaacctg
     8821 tcgtgccagc tgcattaatg aatc
//
