>Addgene plasmid #51791 | pExp_CAG:EYFP | addgene partial sequence | sequence record 103511 | Bglob-pA-R 5'-ttttggcagagggaaaaaga-3'
ACTTTGTACAAGAAAGCTGGGTATTACTTGTACAGCTCGTCCATGCCGAGAGTGATCCCGGCGGCGGTCA
CGAACTCCAGCAGGACCATGTGATCGCGCTTCTCGTTGGGGTCTTTGCTCAGCTTGGACTGGTAGCTCAG
GTAGTGGTTGTCGGGCAGCAGCACGGGGCCGTCGCCGATGGGGGTGTTCTGCTGGTAGTGGTCGGCGAGC
TGCACGCTGCCGTCCTCGATGTTGTGGCGGATCTTGAAGTTCACCTTGATGCCGTTCTTCTGCTTGTCGG
CCATGATATAGACGTTGTGGCTGTTGTAGTTGTACTCCAGCTTGTGCCCCAGGATGTTGCCGTCCTCCTT
GAAGTCGATGCCCTTCAGCTCGATGCGGTTCACCA
