>Addgene plasmid #51791 | pExp_CAG:EYFP | addgene partial sequence | sequence record 127862 | pExpUAS-F 5'-CCGTATCGATGTCGACGTTA-3'
AATTTCTCGAGTTAATTAAATGTGCTGCAAGGCGATTAAGTTGGGTAACGCCAGGGTTTTCCCAGTCACG
ACGTTGTAAAACGACGGCCAGTGAATTGTAATACGACTCACTATAGGGCGAATTGGAGCTAGGCCTACGT
AGCGCGCGAGCTCCACCGCGGTGGACTAGTTATTAATAGTAATCAATTACGGGGTCATTAGTTCATAGCC
CATATATGGAGTTCCGCGTTACATAACTTACGGTAAATGGCCCGCCTGGCTGACCGCCCAACGACCCCCG
CCCATTGACGTCAATAATGACGTATGTTCCCATAGTAACGCCAATAGGGACTTTCCATTGACGTCAATGG
GTGGAGTATTTACGGTAAACTGCCCACTTGGCAGTACATCAAGTGTATCATATGCCAAGTACGCCCCCTA
TTGACGTCAATGACGGTAAATGGCCCGCCTGGCATTATGCCCAGTACATGACCTTATGGGACTTTCCTAC
TTGGCAGTACATCTACGTATTAGTCATCGCTATTACCATGGTCGAGGTGAGCCCCACGTTCTGCTTCACT
CTCCCCATCTCCCCC
